Addgene plasmid #88865: B19/VSVg
Purpose: envelope pseudotyping of lentiviral vectors
Depositing lab: Stephanie Hughes. Depositing organization: University of Otago. Publication: Chimeric rabies SADB19-VSVg-pseudotyped lentiviral vectors mediate long-range retrograde transduction from the mouse spinal cord. Schoderboeck L, Riad S, Bokor AM, Wicky HE, Strauss M, Bostina M, Oswald MJ, Empson RM, Hughes SM. Gene Ther. 2015 May;22(5):357-64. doi: 10.1038/gt.2015.3. Epub 2015 Jan 29. PubMed 25630949.
Backbone
  Vector backbone: pLP
  Backbone manufacturer: Invitrogen
  Vector type: Mammalian Expression
Growth in bacteria
  Bacterial resistance: Ampicillin, 100 μg/mL
  Growth temperature: 37°C
  Growth strain: DH5alpha
  Copy number: Unknown
Gene/Insert
  Gene/Insert name: VSVg-B19 chimera
  Cloning method: Restriction Enzyme; 5′ cloning site EcoRI (not destroyed); 3′ cloning site EcoRI (not destroyed)
Terms and licenses: Academic/Nonprofit Terms; Industry Terms: Not Available to Industry
Depositor comments: B19 cloned from Addgene 15785. VSVG subcloned from Invitrogen virapower Addgene sequencing found I474V within the G protein translation; however depositor confirms that this makes no difference to protein function and is the same construct as published in the manuscript Schoderboeck et al. 2015.
How to cite: B19/VSVg was a gift from Stephanie Hughes (Addgene plasmid # 88865)
