[The description below was written by a language model from this plasmid's Addgene catalogue record and pLannotate feature annotations shown in this document.]
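Description:
B19/VSVg is a mammalian expression plasmid built on the Invitrogen pLP backbone that supplies a chimeric viral envelope glycoprotein for pseudotyping lentiviral vectors. It is maintained in E. coli through a high-copy ColE1/pUC-type origin and an ampicillin resistance gene (β-lactamase with its own bla promoter). A short fragment of the SV40 origin is also annotated. The plasmid carries no lentiviral packaging signal or LTRs in the annotated features, consistent with a helper plasmid that provides envelope protein in trans during vector production rather than being packaged itself.

The expression cassette spans the numbering origin of the circular 5.7 kb sequence. The CMV immediate-early enhancer and promoter are followed by an internally truncated human β-globin intron, which typically improves transcript processing and expression. Next comes the chimeric open reading frame, then a human β-globin polyadenylation signal preceded by a small β-globin coding remnant. Most of the insert is annotated as a fragment of rabies virus glycoprotein G, the protein that mediates receptor attachment and pH-dependent membrane fusion. According to the depositor it derives from the SAD B19 strain. The 3′ end of the insert is annotated as the VSV-G epitope, which fits a C-terminal segment taken from vesicular stomatitis virus G, although the record does not state the exact junction between the two parts. The insert was cloned between EcoRI sites.

Repository sequencing found an I474V substitution in the G protein, which the depositor reports has no functional effect. The associated publication describes using lentiviral vectors pseudotyped with this envelope for long-range retrograde transduction of neurons from the mouse spinal cord.
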