Features (pLannotate 1.2.2; 11 found; start..end, strand, type, name):
      1..1443    +  CDS            G (fragment): GLYCO_RABVS - Experimental evidence at protein level: Swiss-Prot protein existence level 1. Attaches the virus to host cellular receptor, inducing endocytosis of the virion. In the endosome, the acidic pH induces conformational changes in the glycoprotein trimer, which trigger fusion between virus and cell membrane. There is convincing in vitro evidence that the muscular form of the nicotinic acetylcholine receptor (nAChR), the neuronal cell adhesion molecule (NCAM), and the p75 neurotrophin receptor (p75NTR) bind glycoprotein and thereby facilitate rabies virus entry into cells (By similarity
   1495..1527    +  CDS            VSV-G tag: epitope tag from vesicular stomatitis virus G protein
   1538..1615    +  CDS            HBB (fragment): HBB_PONPY - Experimental evidence at transcript level: Swiss-Prot protein existence level 2. Involved in oxygen transport from the lung to the various peripheral tissues. From Pongo pygmaeus (Bornean orangutan).
   1619..2013    +  polyA_signal   β-globin poly(A): human β-globin polyadenylation signal
   2523..3111    -  rep_origin     ori: high-copy-number ColE1/pMB1/pBR322/pUC origin of replication
   3282..4142    -  CDS            AmpR: β-lactamase; bla; confers resistance to ampicillin, carbenicillin, and related antibiotics
   4143..4247    -  promoter       AmpR promoter: bla
   4314..4356    -  rep_origin     SV40 ori (fragment): SV40 origin of replication
   4438..4817    +  enhancer       CMV enhancer: human cytomegalovirus immediate early enhancer
   4818..5021    +  promoter       CMV promoter: human cytomegalovirus (CMV) immediate early promoter
   5155..5630    +  intron         β-globin intron: internally truncated intron from human β-globin
>Addgene plasmid #88865 | B19/VSVg | addgene full sequence | sequence record 177179 | Addgene NGS Result
ATGGTTCCTCAGGCTCTCCTGTTTGTACCCCTTCTGGTTTTTCCATTGTGTTTTGGGAAATTCCCTATTT
ACACGATACCAGACAAGCTTGGTCCCTGGAGTCCGATTGACATACATCACCTCAGCTGCCCAAACAATTT
GGTAGTGGAGGACGAAGGATGCACCAACCTGTCAGGGTTCTCCTACATGGAACTTAAAGTTGGATACATC
TTAGCCATAAAAGTGAACGGGTTCACTTGCACAGGCGTTGTGACGGAGGCTGAAACCTACACTAACTTCG
TTGGTTATGTCACAACCACGTTCAAAAGAAAGCATTTCCGCCCAACACCAGATGCATGTAGAGCCGCGTA
CAACTGGAAGATGGCCGGTGACCCCAGATATGAAGAGTCTCTACACAATCCGTACCCTGACTACCGCTGG
CTTCGAACTGTAAAAACCACCAAGGAGTCTCTCGTTATCATATCTCCAAGTGTGGCAGATTTGGACCCAT
ATGACAGATCCCTTCACTCGAGGGTCTTCCCTAGCGGGAAGTGCTCAGGAGTAGCGGTGTCTTCTACCTA
CTGCTCCACTAACCACGATTACACCATTTGGATGCCCGAGAATCCGAGACTAGGGATGTCTTGTGACATT
TTTACCAATAGTAGAGGGAAGAGAGCATCCAAAGGGAGTGAGACTTGCGGCTTTGTAGATGAAAGAGGCC
TATATAAGTCTTTAAAAGGAGCATGCAAACTCAAGTTATGTGGAGTTCTAGGACTTAGACTTATGGATGG
AACATGGGTCTCGATGCAAACATCAAATGAAACCAAATGGTGCCCTCCCGATAAGTTGGTGAACCTGCAC
GACTTTCGCTCAGACGAAATTGAGCACCTTGTTGTAGAGGAGTTGGTCAGGAAGAGAGAGGAGTGTCTGG
ATGCACTAGAGTCCATCATGACAACCAAGTCAGTGAGTTTCAGACGTCTCAGTCATTTAAGAAAACTTGT
CCCTGGGTTTGGAAAAGCATATACCATATTCAACAAGACCTTGATGGAAGCCGATGCTCACTACAAGTCA
GTCAGAACTTGGAATGAGATCCTCCCTTCAAAAGGGTGTTTAAGAGTTGGGGGGAGGTGTCATCCTCATG
TGAACGGGGTGTTTTTCAATGGTATAATATTAGGACCTGACGGCAATGTCTTAATCCCAGAGATGCAATC
ATCCCTCCTCCAGCAACATATGGAGTTGTTGGAATCCTCGGTTATCCCCCTTGTGCACCCCCTGGCAGAC
CCGTCTACCGTTTTCAAGGACGGTGACGAGGCTGAGGATTTTGTTGAAGTTCACCTTCCCGATGTGCACA
ATCAGGTCTCAGGAGTTGACTTGGGTCTCCCGAACTGGGGGAAGTATGTATTACTGAGTGCAGGGGCCCT
GACTGCCTTGATGTTGATAGTTTTCCTGATGACATGTTGTCGAGTTGGTATCCATCTTTGCATTAAATTA
AAGCACACCAAGAAAAGACAGATTTATACAGACATAGAGATGAACCGACTTGGAAAGTAAATCGTCGGAA
TTCACCCCACCAGTGCAGGCTGCCTATCAGAAAGTGGTGGCTGGTGTGGCTAATGCCCTGGCCCACAAGT
ATCACTAAGCTCGCTTTCTTGCTGTCCAATTTCTATTAAAGGTTCCTTTGTTCCCTAAGTCCAACTACTA
AACTGGGGGATATTATGAAGGGCCTTGAGCATCTGGATTCTGCCTAATAAAAAACATTTATTTTCATTGC
AATGATGTATTTAAATTATTTCTGAATATTTTACTAAAAAGGGAATGTGGGAGGTCAGTGCATTTAAAAC
ATAAAGAAATGAAGAGCTAGTTCAAACCTTGGGAAAATACACTATATCTTAAACTCCATGAAAGAAGGTG
AGGCTGCAAACAGCTAATGCACATTGGCAACAGCCCCTGATGCCTATGCCTTATTCATCCCTCAGAAAAG
GATTCAAGTAGAGGCTTGATTTGGAGGTTAAAGTTTTGCTATGCTGTATTTTACATTACTTATTGTTTTA
GCTGTCCTCATGAATGTCTTTTCACTACCCATTTGCTTATCCTGCATCTCTCAGCCTTGACTCCACTCAG
TTCTCTTGCTTAGAGATACCACCTTTCCCCTGAAGTGTTCCTTCCATGTTTTACGGCGAGATGGTTTCTC
CTCGCCTGGCCACTCAGCCTTAGTTGTCTCTGTTGTCTTATAGAGGTCTACTTGAAGAAGGAAAAACAGG
GGGCATGGTTTGACTGTCCTGTGAGCCCTTCTTCCCTGCCTCCCCCACTCACAGTGACCCGGAATCCCTC
GACATGGCAGTCTAGCACTAGTGCGGCCGCAGATCTGCTTCCTCGCTCACTGACTCGCTGCGCTCGGTCG
TTCGGCTGCGGCGAGCGGTATCAGCTCACTCAAAGGCGGTAATACGGTTATCCACAGAATCAGGGGATAA
CGCAGGAAAGAACATGTGAGCAAAAGGCCAGCAAAAGGCCAGGAACCGTAAAAAGGCCGCGTTGCTGGCG
TTTTTCCATAGGCTCCGCCCCCCTGACGAGCATCACAAAAATCGACGCTCAAGTCAGAGGTGGCGAAACC
CGACAGGACTATAAAGATACCAGGCGTTTCCCCCTGGAAGCTCCCTCGTGCGCTCTCCTGTTCCGACCCT
GCCGCTTACCGGATACCTGTCCGCCTTTCTCCCTTCGGGAAGCGTGGCGCTTTCTCATAGCTCACGCTGT
AGGTATCTCAGTTCGGTGTAGGTCGTTCGCTCCAAGCTGGGCTGTGTGCACGAACCCCCCGTTCAGCCCG
ACCGCTGCGCCTTATCCGGTAACTATCGTCTTGAGTCCAACCCGGTAAGACACGACTTATCGCCACTGGC
AGCAGCCACTGGTAACAGGATTAGCAGAGCGAGGTATGTAGGCGGTGCTACAGAGTTCTTGAAGTGGTGG
CCTAACTACGGCTACACTAGAAGAACAGTATTTGGTATCTGCGCTCTGCTGAAGCCAGTTACCTTCGGAA
AAAGAGTTGGTAGCTCTTGATCCGGCAAACAAACCACCGCTGGTAGCGGTGGTTTTTTTGTTTGCAAGCA
GCAGATTACGCGCAGAAAAAAAGGATCTCAAGAAGATCCTTTGATCTTTTCTACGGGGTCTGACGCTCAG
TGGAACGAAAACTCACGTTAAGGGATTTTGGTCATGAGATTATCAAAAAGGATCTTCACCTAGATCCTTT
TAAATTAAAAATGAAGTTTTAAATCAATCTAAAGTATATATGAGTAAACTTGGTCTGACAGTTACCAATG
CTTAATCAGTGAGGCACCTATCTCAGCGATCTGTCTATTTCGTTCATCCATAGTTGCCTGACTCCCCGTC
GTGTAGATAACTACGATACGGGAGGGCTTACCATCTGGCCCCAGTGCTGCAATGATACCGCGAGACCCAC
GCTCACCGGCTCCAGATTTATCAGCAATAAACCAGCCAGCCGGAAGGGCCGAGCGCAGAAGTGGTCCTGC
AACTTTATCCGCCTCCATCCAGTCTATTAATTGTTGCCGGGAAGCTAGAGTAAGTAGTTCGCCAGTTAAT
AGTTTGCGCAACGTTGTTGCCATTGCTACAGGCATCGTGGTGTCACGCTCGTCGTTTGGTATGGCTTCAT
TCAGCTCCGGTTCCCAACGATCAAGGCGAGTTACATGATCCCCCATGTTGTGCAAAAAAGCGGTTAGCTC
CTTCGGTCCTCCGATCGTTGTCAGAAGTAAGTTGGCCGCAGTGTTATCACTCATGGTTATGGCAGCACTG
CATAATTCTCTTACTGTCATGCCATCCGTAAGATGCTTTTCTGTGACTGGTGAGTACTCAACCAAGTCAT
TCTGAGAATAGTGTATGCGGCGACCGAGTTGCTCTTGCCCGGCGTCAATACGGGATAATACCGCGCCACA
TAGCAGAACTTTAAAAGTGCTCATCATTGGAAAACGTTCTTCGGGGCGAAAACTCTCAAGGATCTTACCG
CTGTTGAGATCCAGTTCGATGTAACCCACTCGTGCACCCAACTGATCTTCAGCATCTTTTACTTTCACCA
GCGTTTCTGGGTGAGCAAAAACAGGAAGGCAAAATGCCGCAAAAAAGGGAATAAGGGCGACACGGAAATG
TTGAATACTCATACTCTTCCTTTTTCAATATTATTGAAGCATTTATCAGGGTTATTGTCTCATGAGCGGA
TACATATTTGAATGTATTTAGAAAAATAAACAAATAGGGGTTCCGCGCACATTTCCCCGAAAAGTGCCAC
CTGACGTGGATCCCCTGAGGGGGCCCCCATGGGCTAGAGGATCCGGCCTCGGCCTCTGCATAAATAAAAA
AAATTAGTCAGCCATGAGCTTGGCCCATTGCATACGTTGTATCCATATCATAATATGTACATTTATATTG
GCTCATGTCCAACATTACCGCCATGTTGACATTGATTATTGACTAGTTATTAATAGTAATCAATTACGGG
GTCATTAGTTCATAGCCCATATATGGAGTTCCGCGTTACATAACTTACGGTAAATGGCCCGCCTGGCTGA
CCGCCCAACGACCCCCGCCCATTGACGTCAATAATGACGTATGTTCCCATAGTAACGCCAATAGGGACTT
TCCATTGACGTCAATGGGTGGAGTATTTACGGTAAACTGCCCACTTGGCAGTACATCAAGTGTATCATAT
GCCAAGTACGCCCCCTATTGACGTCAATGACGGTAAATGGCCCGCCTGGCATTATGCCCAGTACATGACC
TTATGGGACTTTCCTACTTGGCAGTACATCTACGTATTAGTCATCGCTATTACCATGGTGATGCGGTTTT
GGCAGTACATCAATGGGCGTGGATAGCGGTTTGACTCACGGGGATTTCCAAGTCTCCACCCCATTGACGT
CAATGGGAGTTTGTTTTGGCACCAAAATCAACGGGACTTTCCAAAATGTCGTAACAACTCCGCCCCATTG
ACGCAAATGGGCGGTAGGCGTGTACGGTGGGAGGTCTATATAAGCAGAGCTCGTTTAGTGAACCGTCAGA
TCGCCTGGAGACGCCATCCACGCTGTTTTGACCTCCATAGAAGACACCGGGACCGATCCAGCCTCCCCTC
GAAGCTTACATGTGGTACCGAGCTCGGATCCTGAGAACTTCAGGGTGAGTCTATGGGACCCTTGATGTTT
TCTTTCCCCTTCTTTTCTATGGTTAAGTTCATGTCATAGGAAGGGGAGAAGTAACAGGGTACACATATTG
ACCAAATCAGGGTAATTTTGCATTTGTAATTTTAAAAAATGCTTTCTTCTTTTAATATACTTTTTTGTTT
ATCTTATTTCTAATACTTTCCCTAATCTCTTTCTTTCAGGGCAATAATGATACAATGTATCATGCCTCTT
TGCACCATTCTAAAGAATAACAGTGATAATTTCTGGGTTAAGGCAATAGCAATATTTCTGCATATAAATA
TTTCTGCATATAAATTGTAACTGATGTAAGAGGTTTCATATTGCTAATAGCAGCTACAATCCAGCTACCA
TTCTGCTTTTATTTTATGGTTGGGATAAGGCTGGATTATTCTGAGTCCAAGCTAGGCCCTTTTGCTAATC
ATGTTCATACCTCTTATCTTCCTCCCACAGCTCCTGGGCAACGTGCTGGTCTGTGTGCTGGCCCATCACT
TTGGCAAAGCACGTGAGATCTGAATTCGCCCTTATAGATCTCCGCGGTGACACT
